>Addgene plasmid #113030 | pHR OVA/p2a/mCherry-CaaX | addgene full sequence | sequence record 313638 | Addgene NGS Result
CGATACCGTCGACCTCGAGGGAATTAATTCGAGCTCGGTACCTTTAAGACCAATGACTTACAAGGCAGCT
GTAGATCTTAGCCACTTTTTAAAAGAAAAGGGGGGACTGGAAGGGCTAATTCACTCCCAACGAAGACAAG
ATCTGCTTTTTGCTTGTACTGGGTCTCTCTGGTTAGACCAGATCTGAGCCTGGGAGCTCTCTGGCTAACT
AGGGAACCCACTGCTTAAGCCTCAATAAAGCTTGCCTTGAGTGCTTCAAGTAGTGTGTGCCCGTCTGTTG
TGTGACTCTGGTAACTAGAGATCCCTCAGACCCTTTTAGTCAGTGTGGAAAATCTCTAGCAGCATCTAGA
ATTAATTCCGTGTATTCTATAGTGTCACCTAAATCGTATGTGTATGATACATAAGGTTATGTATTAATTG
TAGCCGCGTTCTAACGACAATATGTACAAGCCTAATTGTGTAGCATCTGGCTTACTGAAGCAGACCCTAT
CATCTCTCTCGTAAACTGCCGTCAGAGTCGGTTTGGTTGGACGAACCTTCTGAGTTTCTGGTAACGCCGT
CCCGCACCCGGAAATGGTCAGCGAACCAATCAGCAGGGTCATCGCTAGCCAGATCCTCTACGCCGGACGC
ATCGTGGCCGGCATCACCGGCGCCACAGGTGCGGTTGCTGGCGCCTATATCGCCGACATCACCGATGGGG
AAGATCGGGCTCGCCACTTCGGGCTCATGAGCGCTTGTTTCGGCGTGGGTATGGTGGCAGGCCCCGTGGC
CGGGGGACTGTTGGGCGCCATCTCCTTGCATGCACCATTCCTTGCGGCGGCGGTGCTCAACGGCCTCAAC
CTACTACTGGGCTGCTTCCTAATGCAGGAGTCGCATAAGGGAGAGCGTCGAATGGTGCACTCTCAGTACA
ATCTGCTCTGATGCCGCATAGTTAAGCCAGCCCCGACACCCGCCAACACCCGCTGACGCGCCCTGACGGG
CTTGTCTGCTCCCGGCATCCGCTTACAGACAAGCTGTGACCGTCTCCGGGAGCTGCATGTGTCAGAGGTT
TTCACCGTCATCACCGAAACGCGCGAGACGAAAGGGCCTCGTGATACGCCTATTTTTATAGGTTAATGTC
ATGATAATAATGGTTTCTTAGACGTCAGGTGGCACTTTTCGGGGAAATGTGCGCGGAACCCCTATTTGTT
TATTTTTCTAAATACATTCAAATATGTATCCGCTCATGAGACAATAACCCTGATAAATGCTTCAATAATA
TTGAAAAAGGAAGAGTATGAGTATTCAACATTTCCGTGTCGCCCTTATTCCCTTTTTTGCGGCATTTTGC
CTTCCTGTTTTTGCTCACCCAGAAACGCTGGTGAAAGTAAAAGATGCTGAAGATCAGTTGGGTGCACGAG
TGGGTTACATCGAACTGGATCTCAACAGCGGTAAGATCCTTGAGAGTTTTCGCCCCGAAGAACGTTTTCC
AATGATGAGCACTTTTAAAGTTCTGCTATGTGGCGCGGTATTATCCCGTATTGACGCCGGGCAAGAGCAA
CTCGGTCGCCGCATACACTATTCTCAGAATGACTTGGTTGAGTACTCACCAGTCACAGAAAAGCATCTTA
CGGATGGCATGACAGTAAGAGAATTATGCAGTGCTGCCATAACCATGAGTGATAACACTGCGGCCAACTT
ACTTCTGACAACGATCGGAGGACCGAAGGAGCTAACCGCTTTTTTGCACAACATGGGGGATCATGTAACT
CGCCTTGATCGTTGGGAACCGGAGCTGAATGAAGCCATACCAAACGACGAGCGTGACACCACGATGCCTG
TAGCAATGGCAACAACGTTGCGCAAACTATTAACTGGCGAACTACTTACTCTAGCTTCCCGGCAACAATT
AATAGACTGGATGGAGGCGGATAAAGTTGCAGGACCACTTCTGCGCTCGGCCCTTCCGGCTGGCTGGTTT
ATTGCTGATAAATCTGGAGCCGGTGAGCGTGGGTCTCGCGGTATCATTGCAGCACTGGGGCCAGATGGTA
AGCCCTCCCGTATCGTAGTTATCTACACGACGGGGAGTCAGGCAACTATGGATGAACGAAATAGACAGAT
CGCTGAGATAGGTGCCTCACTGATTAAGCATTGGTAACTGTCAGACCAAGTTTACTCATATATACTTTAG
ATTGATTTAAAACTTCATTTTTAATTTAAAAGGATCTAGGTGAAGATCCTTTTTGATAATCTCATGACCA
AAATCCCTTAACGTGAGTTTTCGTTCCACTGAGCGTCAGACCCCGTAGAAAAGATCAAAGGATCTTCTTG
AGATCCTTTTTTTCTGCGCGTAATCTGCTGCTTGCAAACAAAAAAACCACCGCTACCAGCGGTGGTTTGT
TTGCCGGATCAAGAGCTACCAACTCTTTTTCCGAAGGTAACTGGCTTCAGCAGAGCGCAGATACCAAATA
CTGTTCTTCTAGTGTAGCCGTAGTTAGGCCACCACTTCAAGAACTCTGTAGCACCGCCTACATACCTCGC
TCTGCTAATCCTGTTACCAGTGGCTGCTGCCAGTGGCGATAAGTCGTGTCTTACCGGGTTGGACTCAAGA
CGATAGTTACCGGATAAGGCGCAGCGGTCGGGCTGAACGGGGGGTTCGTGCACACAGCCCAGCTTGGAGC
GAACGACCTACACCGAACTGAGATACCTACAGCGTGAGCTATGAGAAAGCGCCACGCTTCCCGAAGGGAG
AAAGGCGGACAGGTATCCGGTAAGCGGCAGGGTCGGAACAGGAGAGCGCACGAGGGAGCTTCCAGGGGGA
AACGCCTGGTATCTTTATAGTCCTGTCGGGTTTCGCCACCTCTGACTTGAGCGTCGATTTTTGTGATGCT
CGTCAGGGGGGCGGAGCCTATGGAAAAACGCCAGCAACGCGGCCTTTTTACGGTTCCTGGCCTTTTGCTG
GCCTTTTGCTCACATGTTCTTTCCTGCGTTATCCCCTGATTCTGTGGATAACCGTATTACCGCCTTTGAG
TGAGCTGATACCGCTCGCCGCAGCCGAACGACCGAGCGCAGCGAGTCAGTGAGCGAGGAAGCGGAAGAGC
GCCCAATACGCAAACCGCCTCTCCCCGCGCGTTGGCCGATTCATTAATGCAGCTGTGGAATGTGTGTCAG
TTAGGGTGTGGAAAGTCCCCAGGCTCCCCAGCAGGCAGAAGTATGCAAAGCATGCATCTCAATTAGTCAG
CAACCAGGTGTGGAAAGTCCCCAGGCTCCCCAGCAGGCAGAAGTATGCAAAGCATGCATCTCAATTAGTC
AGCAACCATAGTCCCGCCCCTAACTCCGCCCATCCCGCCCCTAACTCCGCCCAGTTCCGCCCATTCTCCG
CCCCATGGCTGACTAATTTTTTTTATTTATGCAGAGGCCGAGGCCGCCTCGGCCTCTGAGCTATTCCAGA
AGTAGTGAGGAGGCTTTTTTGGAGGCCTAGGCTTTTGCAAAAAGCTTGGACACAAGACAGGCTTGCGAGA
TATGTTTGAGAATACCACTTTATCCCGCGTCAGGGAGAGGCAGTGCGTAAAAAGACGCGGACTCATGTGA
AATACTGGTTTTTAGTGCGCCAGATCTCTATAATCTCGCGCAACCTATTTTCCCCTCGAACACTTTTTAA
GCCGTAGATAAACAGGCTGGGACACTTCACATGAGCGAAAAATACATCGTCACCTGGGACATGTTGCAGA
TCCATGCACGTAAACTCGCAAGCCGACTGATGCCTTCTGAACAATGGAAAGGCATTATTGCCGTAAGCCG
TGGCGGTCTGTACCGGGTGCGTTACTGGCGCGTGAACTGGGTATTCGTCATGTCGATACCGTTTGTATTT
CCAGCTACGATCACGACAACCAGCGCGAGCTTAAAGTGCTGAAACGCGCAGAAGGCGATGGCGAAGGCTT
CATCGTTATTGATGACCTGGTGGATACCGGTGGTACTGCGGTTGCGATTCGTGAAATGTATCCAAAAGCG
CACTTTGTCACCATCTTCGCAAAACCGGCTGGTCGTCCGCTGGTTGATGACTATGTTGTTGATATCCCGC
AAGATACCTGGATTGAACAGCCGTGGGATATGGGCGTCGTATTCGTCCCGCCAATCTCCGGTCGCTAATC
TTTTCAACGCCTGGCACTGCCGGGCGTTGTTCTTTTTAACTTCAGGCGGGTTACAATAGTTTCCAGTAAG
TATTCTGGAGGCTGCATCCATGACACAGGCAAACCTGAGCGAAACCCTGTTCAAACCCCGCTTTAAACAT
CCTGAAACCTCGACGCTAGTCCGCCGCTTTAATCACGGCGCACAACCGCCTGTGCAGTCGGCCCTTGATG
GTAAAACCATCCCTCACTGGTATCGCATGATTAACCGTCTGATGTGGATCTGGCGCGGCATTGACCCACG
CGAAATCCTCGACGTCCAGGCACGTATTGTGATGAGCGATGCCGAACGTACCGACGATGATTTATACGAT
ACGGTGATTGGCTACCGTGGCGGCAACTGGATTTATGAGTGGGCCCCGGATCTTTGTGAAGGAACCTTAC
TTCTGTGGTGTGACATAATTGGACAAACTACCTACAGAGATTTAAAGCTCTAAGGTAAATATAAAATTTT
TAAGTGTATAATGTGTTAAACTACTGATTCTAATTGTTTGTGTATTTTAGATTCCAACCTATGGAACTGA
TGAATGGGAGCAGTGGTGGAATGCCTTTAATGAGGAAAACCTGTTTTGCTCAGAAGAAATGCCATCTAGT
GATGATGAGGCTACTGCTGACTCTCAACATTCTACTCCTCCAAAAAAGAAGAGAAAGGTAGAAGACCCCA
AGGACTTTCCTTCAGAATTGCTAAGTTTTTTGAGTCATGCTGTGTTTAGTAATAGAACTCTTGCTTGCTT
TGCTATTTACACCACAAAGGAAAAAGCTGCACTGCTATACAAGAAAATTATGGAAAAATATTCTGTAACC
TTTATAAGTAGGCATAACAGTTATAATCATAACATACTGTTTTTTCTTACTCCACACAGGCATAGAGTGT
CTGCTATTAATAACTATGCTCAAAAATTGTGTACCTTTAGCTTTTTAATTTGTAAAGGGGTTAATAAGGA
ATATTTGATGTATAGTGCCTTGACTAGAGATCATAATCAGCCATACCACATTTGTAGAGGTTTTACTTGC
TTTAAAAAACCTCCCACACCTCCCCCTGAACCTGAAACATAAAATGAATGCAATTGTTGTTGTTAACTTG
TTTATTGCAGCTTATAATGGTTACAAATAAAGCAATAGCATCACAAATTTCACAAATAAAGCATTTTTTT
CACTGCATTCTAGTTGTGGTTTGTCCAAACTCATCAATGTATCTTATCATGTCTGGATCAACTGGATAAC
TCAAGCTAACCAAAATCATCCCAAACTTCCCACCCCATACCCTATTACCACTGCCAATTACCTGTGGTTT
CATTTACTCTAAACCTGTGATTCCTCTGAATTATTTTCATTTTAAAGAAATTGTATTTGTTAAATATGTA
CTACAAACTTAGTAGTTGGAAGGGCTAATTCACTCCCAAAGAAGACAAGATATCCTTGATCTGTGGATCT
ACCACACACAAGGCTACTTCCCTGATTAGCAGAACTACACACCAGGGCCAGGGGTCAGATATCCACTGAC
CTTTGGATGGTGCTACAAGCTAGTACCAGTTGAGCCAGATAAGGTAGAAGAGGCCAATAAAGGAGAGAAC
ACCAGCTTGTTACACCCTGTGAGCCTGCATGGGATGGATGACCCGGAGAGAGAAGTGTTAGAGTGGAGGT
TTGACAGCCGCCTAGCATTTCATCACGTGGCCCGAGAGCTGCATCCGGAGTACTTCAAGAACTGCTGATA
TCGAGCTTGCTACAAGGGACTTTCCGCTGGGGACTTTCCAGGGAGGCGTGGCCTGGGCGGGACTGGGGAG
TGGCGAGCCCTCAGATCCTGCATATAAGCAGCTGCTTTTTGCCTGTACTGGGTCTCTCTGGTTAGACCAG
ATCTGAGCCTGGGAGCTCTCTGGCTAACTAGGGAACCCACTGCTTAAGCCTCAATAAAGCTTGCCTTGAG
TGCTTCAAGTAGTGTGTGCCCGTCTGTTGTGTGACTCTGGTAACTAGAGATCCCTCAGACCCTTTTAGTC
AGTGTGGAAAATCTCTAGCAGTGGCGCCCGAACAGGGACTTGAAAGCGAAAGGGAAACCAGAGGAGCTCT
CTCGACGCAGGACTCGGCTTGCTGAAGCGCGCACGGCAAGAGGCGAGGGGCGGCGACTGGTGAGTACGCC
AAAAATTTTGACTAGCGGAGGCTAGAAGGAGAGAGATGGGTGCGAGAGCGTCAGTATTAAGCGGGGGAGA
ATTAGATCGCGATGGGAAAAAATTCGGTTAAGGCCAGGGGGAAAGAAAAAATATAAATTAAAACATATAG
TATGGGCAAGCAGGGAGCTAGAACGATTCGCAGTTAATCCTGGCCTGTTAGAAACATCAGAAGGCTGTAG
ACAAATACTGGGACAGCTACAACCATCCCTTCAGACAGGATCAGAAGAACTTAGATCATTATATAATACA
GTAGCAACCCTCTATTGTGTGCATCAAAGGATAGAGATAAAAGACACCAAGGAAGCTTTAGACAAGATAG
AGGAAGAGCAAAACAAAAGTAAGACCACCGCACAGCAAGCGGCCGGCCGCTGATCTTCAGACCTGGAGGA
GGAGATATGAGGGACAATTGGAGAAGTGAATTATATAAATATAAAGTAGTAAAAATTGAACCATTAGGAG
TAGCACCCACCAAGGCAAAGAGAAGAGTGGTGCAGAGAGAAAAAAGAGCAGTGGGAATAGGAGCTTTGTT
CCTTGGGTTCTTGGGAGCAGCAGGAAGCACTATGGGCGCAGCGTCAATGACGCTGACGGTACAGGCCAGA
CAATTATTGTCTGGTATAGTGCAGCAGCAGAACAATTTGCTGAGGGCTATTGAGGCGCAACAGCATCTGT
TGCAACTCACAGTCTGGGGCATCAAGCAGCTCCAGGCAAGAATCCTGGCTGTGGAAAGATACCTAAAGGA
TCAACAGCTCCTGGGGATTTGGGGTTGCTCTGGAAAACTCATTTGCACCACTGCTGTGCCTTGGAATGCT
AGTTGGAGTAATAAATCTCTGGAACAGATTTGGAATCACACGACCTGGATGGAGTGGGACAGAGAAATTA
ACAATTACACAAGCTTAATACACTCCTTAATTGAAGAATCGCAAAACCAGCAAGAAAAGAATGAACAAGA
ATTATTGGAATTAGATAAATGGGCAAGTTTGTGGAATTGGTTTAACATAACAAATTGGCTGTGGTATATA
AAATTATTCATAATGATAGTAGGAGGCTTGGTAGGTTTAAGAATAGTTTTTGCTGTACTTTCTATAGTGA
ATAGAGTTAGGCAGGGATATTCACCATTATCGTTTCAGACCCACCTCCCAACCCCGAGGGGACCCGACAG
GCCCGAAGGAATAGAAGAAGAAGGTGGAGAGAGAGACAGAGACAGATCCATTCGATTAGTGAACGGATCT
CGACGGTATCGCCAAATGGCAGTATTCATCCACAATTTTAAAAGAAAAGGGGGGATTGGGGGGTACAGTG
CAGGGGAAAGAATAGTAGACATAATAGCAACAGACATACAAACTAAAGAATTACAAAAACAAATTACAAA
AATTCAAAATTTTCGGGTTTATTACAGGGACAGCAGAGATCCAGTTTGGATCGATAAGCTTGATATCGAA
TTCCTGCAGCCCCGATAAAATAAAAGATTTTATTTAGTCTCCAGAAAAAGGGGGGAATGAAAGACCCCAC
CTGTAGGTTTGGCAAGCTAGCTGCAGTAACGCCATTTTGCAAGGCATGGAAAAATACCAAACCAAGAATA
GAGAAGTTCAGATCAAGGGCGGGTACATGAAAATAGCTAACGTTGGGCCAAACAGGATATCTGCGGTGAG
CAGTTTCGGCCCCGGCCCGGGGCCAAGAACAGATGGTCACCGCAGTTTCGGCCCCGGCCCGAGGCCAAGA
ACAGATGGTCCCCAGATATGGCCCAACCCTCAGCAGTTTCTTAAGACCCATCAGATGTTTCCAGGCTCCC
CCAAGGACCTGAAATGACCCTGCGCCTTATTTGAATTAACCAATCAGCCTGCTTCTCGCTTCTGTTCGCG
CGCTTCTGCTTCCCGAGCTCTATAAAAGAGCTCACAACCCCTCACTCGGCGCGCCAGTCCTCCGACAGAC
TGAGTCGCCCGGGGGGGATCTGGAGCTCTCGAGAATTCTCACGCGTATGGGCTCCATCGGCGCAGCAAGC
ATGGAATTTTGTTTTGATGTATTCAAGGAGCTCATCAATTCCTGGGTAGAAAGTCAGACAAATGGAATTA
TCAGAAATGTCCTTCAGCCAAGCTCCGTGGATTCTCAAACTGCAATGGTTCTGGTTAATGCCATTGTCTT
CAAAGGACTGTGGGAGAAAACATTTAAGGATGAAGACACACAAGCAATGCCTTTCAGAGTGACTGAGCAA
GAAAGCAAACCTGTGCAGATGATGTACCAGATTGGTTTATTTAGAGTGGCATCAATGGCTTCTGAGAAAA
TGAAGATCCTGGAGCTTCCATTTGCCAGTGGGACAATGAGCATGTTGGTGCTGTTGCCTGATGAAGTCTC
AGGCCTTGAGCAGCTTGAGAGTATAATCAACTTTGAAAAACTGACTGAATGGACCAGTTCTAATGTTATG
GAAGAGAGGAAGATCAAAGTGTACTTACCTCGCATGAAGATGGAGGAAAAATACAACCTCACATCTGTCT
TAATGGCTATGGGCATTACTGACGTGTTTAGCTCTTCAGCCAATCTGTCTGGCATCTCCTCAGCAGAGAG
CCTGAAGATATCTCAAGCTGTCCATGCAGCACATGCAGAAATCAATGAAGCAGGCAGAGAGGTGGTAGGG
TCAGCAGAGGCTGGAGTGGATGCTGCAAGCGTCTCTGAAGAATTTAGGGCTGACCATCCATTCCTCTTCT
GTATCAAGCACATCGCAACCAACGCCGTTCTCTTCTTTGGCAGATGTGTTTCCCCTGGAAGCGGAGCTAC
TAACTTCAGCCTGCTGAAGCAGGCTGGAGACGTGGAGGAGAACCCTGGACCTTCGGATCCACCGGTCGCC
ACCATGGTGTCTAAAGGCGAGGAGGATAACATGGCTATAATCAAGGAATTTATGAGGTTCAAGGTGCATA
TGGAGGGATCTGTGAACGGTCACGAGTTCGAAATCGAGGGCGAAGGCGAGGGGCGACCCTATGAAGGGAC
ACAGACGGCCAAACTGAAGGTGACCAAGGGTGGCCCCCTGCCTTTCGCCTGGGACATCCTGTCACCCCAG
TTTATGTACGGCTCTAAGGCTTACGTTAAGCACCCTGCCGATATTCCGGACTACTTGAAACTGAGCTTCC
CTGAAGGGTTCAAGTGGGAACGGGTAATGAATTTTGAGGATGGCGGTGTAGTCACAGTTACCCAGGACAG
CTCTCTTCAGGACGGAGAATTTATCTATAAGGTTAAACTTCGGGGCACTAACTTCCCATCAGACGGCCCC
GTGATGCAGAAGAAAACTATGGGCTGGGAAGCCAGCTCAGAACGCATGTATCCCGAGGACGGAGCACTGA
AGGGAGAAATCAAGCAGCGACTCAAGCTGAAGGATGGGGGACATTATGATGCTGAGGTCAAAACCACCTA
TAAGGCCAAGAAACCCGTTCAGCTTCCTGGGGCATACAACGTGAATATCAAACTGGATATTACATCCCAT
AACGAAGACTATACCATCGTGGAACAGTACGAGCGGGCCGAGGGCAGACATAGCACAGGGGGCATGGATG
AATTGTACAAGCTCGAGAAAATGTCCAAGGATGGTAAGAAAAAGAAGAAGAAGTCAAAAACCAAGTGTGT
TATCATGTAAGCGGCCGCGACTCTAGAGTCGACCTGCAGGCATGCAAGCTTGATATCAAGCTTATCGATA
ATCAACCTCTGGATTACAAAATTTGTGAAAGATTGACTGGTATTCTTAACTATGTTGCTCCTTTTACGCT
ATGTGGATACGCTGCTTTAATGCCTTTGTATCATGCTATTGCTTCCCGTATGGCTTTCATTTTCTCCTCC
TTGTATAAATCCTGGTTGCTGTCTCTTTATGAGGAGTTGTGGCCCGTTGTCAGGCAACGTGGCGTGGTGT
GCACTGTGTTTGCTGACGCAACCCCCACTGGTTGGGGCATTGCCACCACCTGTCAGCTCCTTTCCGGGAC
TTTCGCTTTCCCCCTCCCTATTGCCACGGCGGAACTCATCGCCGCCTGCCTTGCCCGCTGCTGGACAGGG
GCTCGGCTGTTGGGCACTGACAATTCCGTGGTGTTGTCGGGGAAATCATCGTCCTTTCCTTGGCTGCTCG
CCTGTGTTGCCACCTGGATTCTGCGCGGGACGTCCTTCTGCTACGTCCCTTCGGCCCTCAATCCAGCGGA
CCTTCCTTCCCGCGGCCTGCTGCCGGCTCTGCGGCCTCTTCCGCGTCTTCGCCTTCGCCCTCAGACGAGT
CGGATCTCCCTTTGGGCCGCCTCCCCGCAT
Features (pLannotate 1.2.2; 35 found; start..end, strand, type, name):
     38..106     +  CDS            nef (fragment): NEF_HV1Z2 - Experimental evidence at protein level: Swiss-Prot protein existence level 1. Extracellular Nef protein targets CD4(+) T-lymphocytes for apoptosis by interacting with CXCR4 surface receptors. From Human immunodeficiency virus type 1 group M subtype D (isolate Z2/CDC-Z34) (HIV-1).
    108..341     +  LTR            3' LTR (ΔU3): self-inactivating 3' long terminal repeat (LTR) from HIV-1
    366..384     -  promoter       SP6 promoter: promoter for bacteriophage SP6 RNA polymerase
    612..891     +  CDS            TcR (fragment): tetracycline efflux protein; tet; confers resistance to tetracycline
    892..940     -  misc_feature   bom (fragment): basis of mobility region from pBR322
   1042..1077    -  CDS            rop (fragment): Rop protein, which maintains plasmids at low copy number; rop
   1172..1276    +  promoter       AmpR promoter: bla
   1277..2137    +  CDS            AmpR: β-lactamase; bla; confers resistance to ampicillin, carbenicillin, and related antibiotics
   2308..2896    +  rep_origin     ori: high-copy-number ColE1/pMB1/pBR322/pUC origin of replication
   3079..3135    +  CDS            lacI (fragment): lac repressor; lacI; The lac repressor binds to the lac operator to inhibit transcription in E. coli. This inhibition can be relieved by adding lactose or isopropyl-β-D-thiogalactopyranoside (IPTG).
   3142..3471    +  promoter       SV40 promoter: SV40 enhancer and early promoter
   3671..3790    +  CDS            gpt (fragment): XGPT_ECOLI - Also known as gpp, gxu. Experimental evidence at protein level: Swiss-Prot protein existence level 1. Purine salvage pathway enzyme that catalyzes the transfer of the ribosyl-5-phosphate group from 5-phospho-alpha-D-ribose 1- diphosphate (PRPP) to the N9 position of the 6-oxopurines guanine and xanthine to form the corresponding ribonucleotides GMP (guanosine 5'- monophosphate) and XMP (xanthosine 5'-monophosphate), with the release of PPi. To a lesser extent, also acts on hypoxanthine (PubMed:9100006, PubMed:3886014). Does not ribophosphorylate adenine (PubMed:3886014). From Esch
   3790..4125    +  CDS            gpt (fragment): XGPT_ECOLI - Also known as gpp, gxu. Experimental evidence at protein level: Swiss-Prot protein existence level 1. Purine salvage pathway enzyme that catalyzes the transfer of the ribosyl-5-phosphate group from 5-phospho-alpha-D-ribose 1- diphosphate (PRPP) to the N9 position of the 6-oxopurines guanine and xanthine to form the corresponding ribonucleotides GMP (guanosine 5'- monophosphate) and XMP (xanthosine 5'-monophosphate), with the release of PPi. To a lesser extent, also acts on hypoxanthine (PubMed:9100006, PubMed:3886014). Does not ribophosphorylate adenine (PubMed:3886014). From Esch
   4220..4525    +  CDS            frsA (fragment): FRSA_ECOLI - Also known as yafA. Experimental evidence at protein level: Swiss-Prot protein existence level 1. Catalyzes the hydrolysis of esters (PubMed:15808744). Displays esterase activity toward pNP-butyrate (PubMed:15808744). May stimulate mixed-acid fermentation by acting as a fermentation/respiration switch that down-regulates respiration and up- regulates fermentation rates (PubMed:15169777). From Escherichia coli (strain K12).
   4529..4603    +  CDS            small t antigen (fragment): SV40 (simian virus 40) small t antigen
   4605..4670    +  intron         small t intron: SV40 (simian virus 40) small t antigen intron
   4800..4820    +  CDS            SV40 NLS: nuclear localization signal of SV40 (simian virus 40) large T antigen
   5139..5222    +  CDS            large T antigen (fragment): large T antigen from SV40 (simian virus 40)
   5245..5379    +  polyA_signal   SV40 poly(A) signal: SV40 polyadenylation signal
   5546..5875    +  CDS            nef (fragment): NEF_HV1BR - Experimental evidence at protein level: Swiss-Prot protein existence level 1. Extracellular Nef protein targets CD4(+) T-lymphocytes for apoptosis by interacting with CXCR4 surface receptors (PubMed:14990729). From Human immunodeficiency virus type 1 group M subtype B (isolate BRU/LAI) (HIV-1).
   5923..6180    +  LTR            5' LTR (truncated): truncated 5' long terminal repeat (LTR) from HIV-1
   6227..6352    +  misc_feature   HIV-1 Ψ: packaging signal of human immunodeficiency virus type 1
   6336..6674    +  CDS            HIV-1 gag (fragment): gag protein from human immunodeficiency virus 1; gag
   6849..7082    +  misc_feature   RRE: The Rev response element (RRE) of HIV-1 allows for Rev-dependent mRNA export from the nucleus to the cytoplasm.
   7459..7559    +  CDS            Rev (fragment): human immunodeficiency virus 1 (HIV-1) Rev protein; rev; enhances nuclear export of unspliced and incompletely spliced viral mRNAs
   7596..7713    +  misc_feature   cPPT/CTS: central polypurine tract and central termination sequence of HIV-1
   7750..7782    -  misc_feature   MCS (fragment): pBluescript multiple cloning site
   7866..8273    +  promoter       SFFV promoter: spleen focus-forming virus long terminal repeat (LTR) promoter
   8307..8364    +  CDS            ovalbumin (fragment): chicken ovalbumin
   8358..9086    +  CDS            ovalbumin (fragment): chicken ovalbumin
   9174..9881    +  CDS            mCherry: mCherry is a basic (constitutively fluorescent) red fluorescent protein published in 2004, derived from Discosoma sp.. It is reported to be a very rapidly-maturing monomer with low acid sensitivity.
   9961..9991    +  misc_feature   MCS (fragment): pUC18/19 multiple cloning site
   9992..10010   +  misc_feature   MCS (fragment): pBluescript multiple cloning site
  10010..10598   +  misc_feature   WPRE: woodchuck hepatitis virus posttranscriptional regulatory element
  10599..21      +  misc_feature   MCS (fragment) (across the origin): pBluescript multiple cloning site
