[The description below was written by a language model from this plasmid's Addgene catalogue record and pLannotate feature annotations shown in this document.]
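Description:
pHR OVA/p2a/mCherry-CaaX is a lentiviral transfer plasmid built on the pHR backbone for mammalian expression, intended for producing lentivirus that delivers chicken ovalbumin together with a membrane-targeted red fluorescent marker. In bacteria it is maintained as a high-copy plasmid through a ColE1/pUC-type origin and selected with ampicillin via the β-lactamase gene. The annotated sequence (about 10.6 kb) also carries backbone remnants outside the viral region, including fragments of TcR, rop, bom and lacI, and an SV40 promoter followed by gpt fragments, small t intron sequences and an SV40 poly(A) signal. These look like leftovers of an older selection cassette rather than functional parts of the payload.

The viral portion runs from a truncated HIV-1 5' LTR through the Ψ packaging signal, a partial gag sequence, the Rev response element and the cPPT/CTS, which together support genome packaging, Rev-dependent nuclear export and efficient transduction. An SFFV promoter then drives the 1,644 bp insert. Ovalbumin coding sequence, annotated as two adjoining fragments, is followed by mCherry. According to the construct name, the two are separated by a P2A self-cleaving peptide and mCherry ends in a CaaX prenylation motif that would anchor it to membranes, although neither small element is annotated in the feature table. A WPRE downstream enhances transcript expression, and the ΔU3 3' LTR makes the integrated provirus self-inactivating.

A single transcript should therefore yield ovalbumin and membrane-localised mCherry as separate proteins, marking transduced cells fluorescently while they express a model antigen. The plasmid was deposited with a study of chimeric antigen receptors that trigger phagocytosis, but the record does not specify its exact role there.
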