Addgene plasmid #113030: pHR OVA/p2a/mCherry-CaaX
Purpose: for lentivirus production of ovalbumin and mcherry-caax
Depositing lab: Ron Vale. Depositing organization: University of California, San Francisco (UCSF). Publication: Chimeric antigen receptors that trigger phagocytosis. Morrissey MA, Williamson AP, Steinbach AM, Roberts EW, Kern N, Headley MB, Vale R. Elife. 2018 Jun 4;7. pii: 36688. doi: 10.7554/eLife.36688. 36688 PubMed 29862966.
Backbone
  Vector backbone: pHR
  Vector type: Mammalian Expression, Lentiviral
Growth in bacteria
  Bacterial resistance: Ampicillin, 100 μg/mL
  Growth temperature: 37°C
  Growth strain: NEB Stable
  Copy number: High Copy
Gene/Insert
  Gene/Insert name: OVA/p2a/mCherry-CaaX
  Species: G. gallus (chicken)
  Insert size (bp): 1644
  Tag / fusion protein: mCherry
Terms and licenses: Academic/Nonprofit Terms; Industry Terms: Not Available to Industry
How to cite: pHR OVA/p2a/mCherry-CaaX was a gift from Ron Vale (Addgene plasmid # 113030 ; http://n2t.net/addgene:113030 ; RRID:Addgene_113030)
